Addgene plasmid #17565: pFIP
Depositing lab: Jay Keasling. Depositing organization: University of California, Berkeley. Publication: A tightly regulated inducible expression system utilizing the fim inversion recombination switch. Ham TS, Lee SK, Keasling JD, Arkin AP. Biotechnol Bioeng. 2006 May 5. 94(1):1-4. 10.1002/bit.20916 PubMed 16534780.
Backbone
  Vector backbone: pBAD18
  Vector type: Bacterial Expression, Synthetic Biology
Growth in bacteria
  Bacterial resistance: Ampicillin, 100 μg/mL
  Growth temperature: 37°C
  Growth strain: DH5alpha
  Copy number: High Copy
Gene/Insert
  Gene/Insert name: inversion switch (alt name: fimE)
  Species: E. coli
  Cloning method: Restriction Enzyme
  Sequencing primers: 5′ N/A
Terms and licenses: Academic/Nonprofit Terms; Industry Terms: Not Available to Industry
How to cite: pFIP was a gift from Jay Keasling (Addgene plasmid # 17565 ; http://n2t.net/addgene:17565 ; RRID:Addgene_17565)
