[The description below was written by a language model from this plasmid's Addgene catalogue record and pLannotate feature annotations shown in this document.]
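Description:
pFIP is a bacterial expression and synthetic-biology plasmid built on the arabinose-inducible pBAD18 backbone. It carries a recombinase-driven "inversion switch" derived from the E. coli fim phase-variation system. It is maintained in E. coli at high copy through a ColE1/pMB1-type origin and selected with ampicillin via the β-lactamase gene. An f1 phage origin, the pBR322 bom region, and remnants of rop, the tetracycline resistance gene and its promoter are also annotated as backbone leftovers.

The control module consists of araC, transcribed divergently from the araBAD promoter, which drives the fimE coding sequence. FimE is the site-specific recombinase that in nature inverts the roughly 300 bp fim element carrying the fimA promoter. Downstream of fimE are a short lacZα fragment, a T7 promoter and four tandem copies of the rrnB T1 terminator, which would be expected to block read-through from the arabinose-driven unit. Next comes a trc promoter annotated on the reverse strand, pointing away from a pUC-type multiple cloning site fragment. That site is followed by the 5S rRNA and rrnB T1/T2 terminator region.

This layout fits a design in which the strong promoter initially faces away from the cloning site, so a gene placed there stays silent. Arabinose-induced FimE would then flip the promoter-bearing segment to switch expression on. The inverted repeats that FimE recognises are not annotated in the feature table, so the exact boundaries of the invertible segment cannot be stated, and no reporter or target gene is listed in the cloning site. The associated publication describes the construct as part of a tightly regulated inducible expression system.
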