Features (pLannotate 1.2.2; 22 found; start..end, strand, type, name):
     96..974     -  CDS            araC: L-arabinose regulatory protein; araC
   1001..1285    +  promoter       araBAD promoter: araBAD; promoter of the L-arabinose operon of E. coli; the araC regulatory gene is transcribed in the opposite direction (Guzman et al., 1995)
   1322..1912    +  CDS            fimE: FIME_ECOL6 - Protein inferred from homology: Swiss-Prot protein existence level 3. FimE is one of the 2 regulatory proteins which control the phase variation of type 1 fimbriae in E.coli. These proteins mediate the periodic inversion of a 300bp DNA segment that harbors the promoter for the fimbrial structural gene, fimA. FimE switches fimA off (By similarity). From Escherichia coli O6:H1 (strain CFT073 / ATCC 700928 / UPEC).
   1943..2012    -  CDS            lacZα (fragment): LacZα fragment of β-galactosidase; lacZ fragment
   2020..2038    +  promoter       T7 promoter: promoter for bacteriophage T7 RNA polymerase
   2079..2165    +  terminator     rrnB T1 terminator: Escherichia coli rrnB; transcription terminator T1 from the E. coli rrnB gene
   2260..2346    +  terminator     rrnB T1 terminator: Escherichia coli rrnB; transcription terminator T1 from the E. coli rrnB gene
   2441..2527    +  terminator     rrnB T1 terminator: Escherichia coli rrnB; transcription terminator T1 from the E. coli rrnB gene
   2622..2708    +  terminator     rrnB T1 terminator: Escherichia coli rrnB; transcription terminator T1 from the E. coli rrnB gene
   2865..2893    -  promoter       trc promoter: strong E. coli promoter; hybrid between the trp and lac UV5 promoters
   3207..3253    +  misc_feature   MCS (fragment): pUC18/19 multiple cloning site
   3337..3452    +  ncRNA          5S rRNA: Accession: RF00001 - 5S ribosomal RNA
   3456..3542    +  terminator     rrnB T1 terminator: Escherichia coli rrnB; transcription terminator T1 from the E. coli rrnB gene
   3634..3661    +  terminator     rrnB T2 terminator: transcription terminator T2 from the E. coli rrnB gene
   3680..3771    +  promoter       AmpR promoter: bla
   3772..4632    +  CDS            AmpR: β-lactamase; bla; confers resistance to ampicillin, carbenicillin, and related antibiotics
   4674..5129    +  rep_origin     f1 ori (sequence partly withheld): f1 bacteriophage origin of replication; arrow indicates direction of (+) strand synthesis
   5240..5828    +  rep_origin     ori: high-copy-number ColE1/pMB1/pBR322/pUC origin of replication
   6014..6154    -  misc_feature   bom: basis of mobility region from pBR322
   6256..6296    -  CDS            rop (fragment): Rop protein, which maintains plasmids at low copy number; rop
   6295..6482    -  CDS            TcR (fragment): tetracycline efflux protein; tet; confers resistance to tetracycline
   6492..6       +  promoter       tet promoter (fragment) (across the origin): E. coli promoter for tetracycline efflux protein gene
>Addgene plasmid #17565 | pFIP | depositor full sequence | sequence record 8671 | Author sequence
ATCGATGCATAATGTGCCTGTCAAATGGACGAAGCAGGGATTCTGCAAACCCTATGCTACTCCGTCAAGC
CGTCAATTGTCTGATTCGTTACCAATTATGACAACTTGACGGCTACATCATTCACTTTTTCTTCACAACC
GGCACGGAACTCGCTCGGGCTGGCCCCGGTGCATTTTTTAAATACCCGCGAGAAATAGAGTTGATCGTCA
AAACCAACATTGCGACCGACGGTGGCGATAGGCATCCGGGTGGTGCTCAAAAGCAGCTTCGCCTGGCTGA
TACGTTGGTCCTCGCGCCAGCTTAAGACGCTAATCCCTAACTGCTGGCGGAAAAGATGTGACAGACGCGA
CGGCGACAAGCAAACATGCTGTGCGACGCTGGCGATATCAAAATTGCTGTCTGCCAGGTGATCGCTGATG
TACTGACAAGCCTCGCGTACCCGATTATCCATCGGTGGATGGAGCGACTCGTTAATCGCTTCCATGCGCC
GCAGTAACAATTGCTCAAGCAGATTTATCGCCAGCAGCTCCGAATAGCGCCCTTCCCCTTGCCCGGCGTT
AATGATTTGCCCAAACAGGTCGCTGAAATGCGGCTGGTGCGCTTCATCCGGGCGAAAGAACCCCGTATTG
GCAAATATTGACGGCCAGTTAAGCCATTCATGCCAGTAGGCGCGCGGACGAAAGTAAACCCACTGGTGAT
ACCATTCGCGAGCCTCCGGATGACGACCGTAGTGATGAATCTCTCCTGGCGGGAACAGCAAAATATCACC
CGGTCGGCAAACAAATTCTCGTCCCTGATTTTTCACCACCCCCTGACCGCGAATGGTGAGATTGAGAATA
TAACCTTTCATTCCCAGCGGTCGGTCGATAAAAAAATCGAGATAACCGTTGGCCTCAATCGGCGTTAAAC
CCGCCACCAGATGGGCATTAAACGAGTATCCCGGCAGCAGGGGATCATTTTGCGCTTCAGCCATACTTTT
CATACTCCCGCCATTCAGAGAAGAAACCAATTGTCCATATTGCATCAGACATTGCCGTCACTGCGTCTTT
TACTGGCTCTTCTCGCTAACCAAACCGGTAACCCCGCTTATTAAAAGCATTCTGTAACAAAGCGGGACCA
AAGCCATGACAAAAACGCGTAACAAAAGTGTCTATAATCACGGCAGAAAAGTCCACATTGATTATTTGCA
CGGCGTCACACTTTGCTATGCCATAGCATTTTTATCCATAAGATTAGCGGATCCTACCTGACGCTTTTTA
TCGCAACTCTCTACTGTTTCTCCATACCCGTTTTTTTGGGCTAGCAGGGACAGGATATGTGAGTAAACGT
CGTTATCTTACCGGTAAAGAAGTTCAGGCCATGATGCAGGCGGTTTGTTACGGGGCAACGGGAGCCAGAG
ATTATTGTCTTATTCTGTTGGCATATCGGCATGGGATGCGTATTAGTGAACTGCTTGATCTGCATTATCA
GGACCTTGACCTTAATGAAGGTAGAATAAATATTCGCCGACTGAAGAACGGATTTTCTACCGTTCACCCG
TTACGTTTTGATGAGCGTGAAGCCGTGGAACGCTGGACCCAGGAACGTGCTAACTGGAAAGGCGCTGACC
GGACTGACGCTATATTTATTTCTCGCCGCGGGAGTCGGCTTTCTCGCCAGCAGGCCTATCGCATTATTCG
CGATGCCGGTATTGAAGCTGGAACCGTAACGCAGACTCATCCTCATATGTTAAGGCATGCTTGCGGTTAT
GAATTGGCGGAGCGTGGTGCAGATACTCGTTTAATTCAGGATTATCTCGGGCATCGAAATATTCGCCATA
CTGTGCGTTATACCGCCAGTAATGCTGCTCGTTTTGCCGGATTATGGGAAAGAAATAATCTCATAAACGA
AAAATTAAAAAGAGAAGAGGTTTGATTTAACTTATTGATAATAAAGGAGCTCCTGCAAGGCGATTAAGTT
GGGTAACGCCAGGGTTTTCCCAGTCACGACGTTGTAAAACGACGGCCAGTGAGCGCGCGTAATACGACTC
ACTATAGGGCGAATTGGAGCTGGGGCCGCAATTCCCAATTCCAGGCATCAAATAAAACGAAAGGCTCAGT
CGAAAGACTGGGCCTTTCGTTTTATCTGTTGTTTGTCGGTGAACGCTCTCCTGAGTAGGACAAATCCGCC
GGGAGCGGATTTGAACGTTGCGAAGCAACGGCCCGGAGGGTGGCGGGCAGGACGCCCGCCATAAACTGCC
AGGAATTAATTCCAGGCATCAAATAAAACGAAAGGCTCAGTCGAAAGACTGGGCCTTTCGTTTTATCTGT
TGTTTGTCGGTGAACGCTCTCCTGAGTAGGACAAATCCGCCGGGAGCGGATTTGAACGTTGCGAAGCAAC
GGCCCGGAGGGTGGCGGGCAGGACGCCCGCCATAAACTGCCAGGAATTAATTCCAGGCATCAAATAAAAC
GAAAGGCTCAGTCGAAAGACTGGGCCTTTCGTTTTATCTGTTGTTTGTCGGTGAACGCTCTCCTGAGTAG
GACAAATCCGCCGGGAGCGGATTTGAACGTTGCGAAGCAACGGCCCGGAGGGTGGCGGGCAGGACGCCCG
CCATAAACTGCCAGGAATTAATTCCAGGCATCAAATAAAACGAAAGGCTCAGTCGAAAGACTGGGCCTTT
CGTTTTATCTGTTGTTTGTCGGTGAACGCTCTCCTGAGTAGGACAAATCCGCCGGGAGCGGATTTGAACG
TTGCGAAGCAACGGCCCGGAGGGTGGCGGGCAGGACGCCCGCCATAAACTGCCAGGAATTGGGGATCGGA
AGCTTCTGCCAACACTGCACAGTTTTCCCCCAAAAGATGAAACATTTGGGGCCAAACTGTCCATATTATA
CGAGCCGGATGATTAATTGTCAACCATAAAAATATTAAAAAACGACAAAAAGCATCTAACTGTTTGATAT
GTAAATTATTTCTATTGTAAATTAATTTCACATCACCTCCGCTATATGTAAAGCTAACGTTTCTGTGGCT
CGACGCATCTTCCTCATTCTTCTCTCCAAAAACCACCTCATGCAATATAAACATCTATAAATAAAGATAA
CAATAGAATATTAAGCCAACAAATAAACTGAAAAAGTTTGTCCGCGATGCTTTCCTCTATGAGTCAAAAT
GGCCCCAATTGTCTTGTATTTATTTGTTTTTTTAACTTTATTATCAATAAGTTAAATCGGTACCCGGGGA
TCCTCTAGAGTCGACCTGCAGGCATGCAAGCTTGGCTGTTTTGGCGGATGAGAGAAGATTTTCAGCCTGA
TACAGATTAAATCAGAACGCAGAAGCGGTCTGATAAAACAGAATTTGCCTGGCGGCAGTAGCGCGGTGGT
CCCACCTGACCCCATGCCGAACTCAGAAGTGAAACGCCGTAGCGCCGATGGTAGTGTGGGGTCTCCCCAT
GCGAGAGTAGGGAACTGCCAGGCATCAAATAAAACGAAAGGCTCAGTCGAAAGACTGGGCCTTTCGTTTT
ATCTGTTGTTTGTCGGTGAACGCTCTCCTGAGTAGGACAAATCCGCCGGGAGCGGATTTGAACGTTGCGA
AGCAACGGCCCGGAGGGTGGCGGGCAGGACGCCCGCCATAAACTGCCAGGCATCAAATTAAGCAGAAGGC
CATCCTGACGGATGGCCTTTTTGCGTTTCTACAAACTCTTTTGTTTATTTTTCTAAATACATTCAAATAT
GTATCCGCTCATGAGACAATAACCCTGATAAATGCTTCAATAATATTGAAAAAGGAAGAGTATGAGTATT
CAACATTTCCGTGTCGCCCTTATTCCCTTTTTTGCGGCATTTTGCCTTCCTGTTTTTGCTCACCCAGAAA
CGCTGGTGAAAGTAAAAGATGCTGAAGATCAGTTGGGTGCACGAGTGGGTTACATCGAACTGGATCTCAA
CAGCGGTAAGATCCTTGAGAGTTTTCGCCCCGAAGAACGTTTTCCAATGATGAGCACTTTTAAAGTTCTG
CTATGTGGCGCGGTATTATCCCGTGTTGACGCCGGGCAAGAGCAACTCGGTCGCCGCATACACTATTCTC
AGAATGACTTGGTTGAGTACTCACCAGTCACAGAAAAGCATCTTACGGATGGCATGACAGTAAGAGAATT
ATGCAGTGCTGCCATAACCATGAGTGATAACACTGCGGCCAACTTACTTCTGACAACGATCGGAGGACCG
AAGGAGCTAACCGCTTTTTTGCACAACATGGGGGATCATGTAACTCGCCTTGATCGTTGGGAACCGGAGC
TGAATGAAGCCATACCAAACGACGAGCGTGACACCACGATGCCTGCAGCAATGGCAACAACGTTGCGCAA
ACTATTAACTGGCGAACTACTTACTCTAGCTTCCCGGCAACAATTAATAGACTGGATGGAGGCGGATAAA
GTTGCAGGACCACTTCTGCGCTCGGCCCTTCCGGCTGGCTGGTTTATTGCTGATAAATCTGGAGCCGGTG
AGCGTGGGTCTCGCGGTATCATTGCAGCACTGGGGCCAGATGGTAAGCCCTCCCGTATCGTAGTTATCTA
CACGACGGGGAGTCAGGCAACTATGGATGAACGAAATAGACAGATCGCTGAGATAGGTGCCTCACTGATT
AAGCATTGGTAACTGTCAGACCAAGTTTACTCATATATACTTTAGATTGATT
[125 nt withheld, positions 4673-4797]
C
[141 nt withheld, positions 4799-4939]
CCTTTGACGTTGGAGTCCACGTTCTTTAATAGTGGACTCTTGTTCCAAACTTGAACAACACTCAACCCTA
TCTCGGGCTATTCTTTTGATTTATAAGGGATTTTGCCGATTTCGGCCTATTGGTTAAAAAATGAGCTGAT
TTAACAAAAATTTAACGCGAATTTTAACAAAATATTAACGTTTACAATTTAAAAGGATCTAGGTGAAGAT
CCTTTTTGATAATCTCATGACCAAAATCCCTTAACGTGAGTTTTCGTTCCACTGAGCGTCAGACCCCGTA
GAAAAGATCAAAGGATCTTCTTGAGATCCTTTTTTTCTGCGCGTAATCTGCTGCTTGCAAACAAAAAAAC
CACCGCTACCAGCGGTGGTTTGTTTGCCGGATCAAGAGCTACCAACTCTTTTTCCGAAGGTAACTGGCTT
CAGCAGAGCGCAGATACCAAATACTGTCCTTCTAGTGTAGCCGTAGTTAGGCCACCACTTCAAGAACTCT
GTAGCACCGCCTACATACCTCGCTCTGCTAATCCTGTTACCAGTGGCTGCTGCCAGTGGCGATAAGTCGT
GTCTTACCGGGTTGGACTCAAGACGATAGTTACCGGATAAGGCGCAGCGGTCGGGCTGAACGGGGGGTTC
GTGCACACAGCCCAGCTTGGAGCGAACGACCTACACCGAACTGAGATACCTACAGCGTGAGCTATGAGAA
AGCGCCACGCTTCCCGAAGGGAGAAAGGCGGACAGGTATCCGGTAAGCGGCAGGGTCGGAACAGGAGAGC
GCACGAGGGAGCTTCCAGGGGGAAACGCCTGGTATCTTTATAGTCCTGTCGGGTTTCGCCACCTCTGACT
TGAGCGTCGATTTTTGTGATGCTCGTCAGGGGGGCGGAGCCTATGGAAAAACGCCAGCAACGCGGCCTTT
TTACGGTTCCTGGCCTTTTGCTGGCCTTTTGCTCACATGTTCTTTCCTGCGTTATCCCCTGATTCTGTGG
ATAACCGTATTACCGCCTTTGAGTGAGCTGATACCGCTCGCCGCAGCCGAACGACCGAGCGCAGCGAGTC
AGTGAGCGAGGAAGCGGAAGAGCGCCTGATGCGGTATTTTCTCCTTACGCATCTGTGCGGTATTTCACAC
CGCATATGGTGCACTCTCAGTACAATCTGCTCTGATGCCGCATAGTTAAGCCAGTATACACTCCGCTATC
GCTACGTGACTGGGTCATGGCTGCGCCCCGACACCCGCCAACACCCGCTGACGCGCCCTGACGGGCTTGT
CTGCTCCCGGCATCCGCTTACAGACAAGCTGTGACCGTCTCCGGGAGCTGCATGTGTCAGAGGTTTTCAC
CGTCATCACCGAAACGCGCGAGGCAGCAAGGAGATGGCGCCCAACAGTCCCCCGGCCACGGGGCCTGCCA
CCATACCCACGCCGAAACAAGCGCTCATGAGCCCGAAGTGGCGAGCCCGATCTTCCCCATCGGTGATGTC
GGCGATATAGGCGCCAGCAACCGCACCTGTGGCGCCGGTGATGCCGGCCACGATGCGTCCGGCGTAGAGG
ATCTGCTCATGTTTGACAGCTTATC
