>Addgene plasmid #17565 | pFIP | addgene partial sequence | sequence record 23492 | pBAD-Forward
GGACTNCTGAGCTTTTATCGCAACTCTCTACTGTTTCTCCATACCCGTTTTTTTGGGCTAGCAGGGACAG
GATATGTGAGTAAACGTCGTTATCTTACCGGTAAAGAAGTTCAGGCCATGATGCAGGCGGTTTGTTACGG
GGCAACGGGAGCCAGAGATTATTGTCTTATTCTGTTGGCATATCGGCATGGGATGCGTATTAGTGAACTG
CTTGATCTGCATTATCAGGACCTTGACCTTAATGAAGGTAGAATAAATATTCGCCGACTGAAGAACGGAT
TTTCTACCGTTCACCCGTTACGTTTTGATGAGCGTGAAGCCGTGGAACGCTGGACCCAGGAACGTGCTAA
CTGGAAAGGCGCTGACCGGACTGACGCTATATTTATTTCTCGCCGCGGGAGTCGGCTTTCTCGCCAGCAG
GCCTATCGCATTATTCGCGATGCCGGTATTGAAGCTGGAACCGTAACGCAGACTCATCCTCATATGTTAA
GGCATGCTTGCGGTTATGAATTGGCGGAGCGTGGTGCAGATACTCGTTTAATTCAGGATTATCTCGGGCA
TCGAAATATTCGCCATACTGTGCGTTATACCGCCAGTAATGCTGCTCGTTTTGCCGGATTATGGGAAAGA
AATAATCTCATAAACGAAAAATTAAAAAGAGAAGAGGTTTGATANNANNCGNNNCCNCGNNNNCNNCNGC
ATTGGAATNAAGNTTGGGTAACGCCAGGGTTTTCCNAGTCACGACGTTGTAAANCGACGNCCAGTGAGCG
CGCGTAATACGACTCACTATAGGGCGAATTGGAGCTGGGGCCGCAATTCCAATTCCCNGGCATCAAANAA
ACGAAGGCN
